Addgene plasmid #192552: pAAV-CAG-2xNLS-tdTomato-WPRE-hGHpolyA
Purpose: Expresses nuclear localized tdTomato under CAG promoter
Depositing lab: Guoping Feng.
Backbone
  Vector backbone: N/A
  Backbone manufacturer: N/A
  Backbone size w/o insert (bp): 5200
  Total vector size (bp): 6600
  Vector type: AAV
Growth in bacteria
  Bacterial resistance: Ampicillin, 100 μg/mL
  Growth temperature: 37°C
  Growth strain: NEB Stable
  Copy number: High Copy
Gene/Insert
  Gene/Insert name: tdTomato (alt name: tdT)
  Species: Synthetic
  Insert size (bp): 1422
  Mutation: deleted E273 and G274 compared to FPbase ID: PGG5S
  Promoter: CAG
  Tag / fusion protein: NLS
  Cloning method: Restriction Enzyme; 5′ cloning site KpnI (not destroyed); 3′ cloning site EcoRI (not destroyed)
  Sequencing primers: 5′ ctgtccgcggggggacggc; 3′ tcctcataaagagacagcaacc
Terms and licenses: Academic/Nonprofit Terms; Industry Terms: Not Available to Industry
Depositor comments: Please note that the Addgene Verified sequence contains ambiguous bases due to the GC-rich CAG promoter region.
How to cite: pAAV-CAG-2xNLS-tdTomato-WPRE-hGHpolyA was a gift from Guoping Feng (Addgene plasmid # 192552 ; http://n2t.net/addgene:192552 ; RRID:Addgene_192552) For viral preps, please replace (Addgene plasmid # 192552) in the above sentence with: (Addgene viral prep # 192552-AAV9) or (Addgene viral prep # 192552-PHPeB)
