[The description below was written by a language model from this plasmid's Addgene catalogue record and pLannotate feature annotations shown in this document.]
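Description:
pAAV-CAG-2xNLS-tdTomato-WPRE-hGHpolyA is an AAV transfer plasmid of about 6.6 kb for producing recombinant adeno-associated virus that expresses a nuclear-localized red fluorescent reporter in mammalian cells. It is maintained in E. coli through a high-copy ColE1/pUC-type origin and selected with ampicillin via the bla (AmpR) gene and its promoter. An f1 phage origin and small remnants of pBR322 bom and rop sequences also sit in the backbone. The record does not name a parental backbone.

The expression cassette lies between AAV2 inverted terminal repeats, which are the cis elements needed for replication and packaging of the genome into capsids. The downstream ITR is annotated in full, whereas the upstream one is detected only as two short fragments. Transcription is driven by the CAG promoter, annotated here as the CMV immediate-early enhancer, the chicken β-actin promoter and chicken β-actin-derived chimeric intron sequence, giving strong, broadly active expression. The coding region is a 1,422 bp mammalian codon-optimized tdTomato, a tandem-dimer DsRed derivative, cloned between KpnI and EcoRI and noted as lacking residues E273 and G274 relative to the reference protein. The name and tag field indicate two nuclear localization signals fused to it, though these are not separately annotated in the feature tables. A WPRE follows to enhance transcript stability and expression, and the human growth hormone polyadenylation signal terminates the message.

The depositor and repository-verified sequences give the same feature layout and differ by only a few bases within the GC-rich CAG region, where the verified sequence is noted to contain ambiguous calls. The construct serves to label cell nuclei red after transfection or AAV delivery, and the record mentions AAV9 and PHP.eB viral preparations.
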