Features (pLannotate 1.2.2; 18 found; start..end, strand, type, name):
      1..589     +  rep_origin     ori: high-copy-number ColE1/pMB1/pBR322/pUC origin of replication
    662..689     +  repeat_region  AAV2 ITR (fragment): inverted terminal repeat of adeno-associated virus serotype 2 inverted
    718..745     +  repeat_region  AAV2 ITR (fragment): inverted terminal repeat of adeno-associated virus serotype 2 inverted
    860..1163    +  enhancer       CMV enhancer: human cytomegalovirus immediate early enhancer
   1165..1441    +  promoter       chicken β-actin promoter: No description available
   1442..1577    +  intron         hybrid intron (fragment): hybrid between chicken β-actin (CBA) and minute virus of mice (MMV) introns (Gray et al., 2011)
   1642..1847    +  intron         chimeric intron (fragment): chimera between introns from chicken β-actin and rabbit β-globin
   1965..3386    +  CDS            tdTomato: tandem dimeric (pseudo-monomeric) derivative of DsRed (Shaner et al., 2004) mammalian codon-optimized
   3417..3441    +  misc_feature   MCS (fragment): pBluescript multiple cloning site
   3441..4029    +  misc_feature   WPRE: woodchuck hepatitis virus posttranscriptional regulatory element
   4061..4537    +  polyA_signal   hGH poly(A) signal: human growth hormone polyadenylation signal
   4577..4717    +  repeat_region  AAV2 ITR: inverted terminal repeat of adeno-associated virus serotype 2 inverted
   4722..4773    -  misc_feature   bom (fragment): basis of mobility region from pBR322
   4792..5247    +  rep_origin     f1 ori (sequence partly withheld): f1 bacteriophage origin of replication; arrow indicates direction of (+) strand synthesis
   5248..5297    -  misc_feature   bom (fragment): basis of mobility region from pBR322
   5399..5434    -  CDS            rop (fragment): Rop protein, which maintains plasmids at low copy number; rop
   5529..5633    +  promoter       AmpR promoter: bla
   5634..6494    +  CDS            AmpR: β-lactamase; bla; confers resistance to ampicillin, carbenicillin, and related antibiotics
>Addgene plasmid #192552 | pAAV-CAG-2xNLS-tdTomato-WPRE-hGHpolyA | depositor full sequence | sequence record 373093 | pAAV-CAG-2xNLS-tdTomato-WPRE-hGHpolyA sequence 6664 bps
TTGAGATCCTTTTTTTCTGCGCGTAATCTGCTGCTTGCAAACAAAAAAACCACCGCTACCAGCGGTGGTT
TGTTTGCCGGATCAAGAGCTACCAACTCTTTTTCCGAAGGTAACTGGCTTCAGCAGAGCGCAGATACCAA
ATACTGTTCTTCTAGTGTAGCCGTAGTTAGGCCACCACTTCAAGAACTCTGTAGCACCGCCTACATACCT
CGCTCTGCTAATCCTGTTACCAGTGGCTGCTGCCAGTGGCGATAAGTCGTGTCTTACCGGGTTGGACTCA
AGACGATAGTTACCGGATAAGGCGCAGCGGTCGGGCTGAACGGGGGGTTCGTGCACACAGCCCAGCTTGG
AGCGAACGACCTACACCGAACTGAGATACCTACAGCGTGAGCTATGAGAAAGCGCCACGCTTCCCGAAGG
GAGAAAGGCGGACAGGTATCCGGTAAGCGGCAGGGTCGGAACAGGAGAGCGCACGAGGGAGCTTCCAGGG
GGAAACGCCTGGTATCTTTATAGTCCTGTCGGGTTTCGCCACCTCTGACTTGAGCGTCGATTTTTGTGAT
GCTCGTCAGGGGGGCGGAGCCTATGGAAAAACGCCAGCAACGCGGCCTTTTTACGGTTCCTGGCCTTTTG
CTGGCCTTTTGCTCACATGTCCTGCAGGCAGCTGCGCGCTCGCTCGCTCACTGAGGCCGCCCGGGCGTCG
GGCGACCTTTGGTCGCCCGGCCTCAGTGAGCGAGCGAGCGCGCAGAGAGGGAGTGGCCAACTCCATCACT
AGGGGTTCCTGCGGCCGCACGCGTAACACTAGTTATTAATAGTAATCAATTACGGGGTCATTAGTTCATA
GCCCATATATGGAGTTCCGCGTTACATAACTTACGGTAAATGGCCCGCCTGGCTGACCGCCCAACGACCC
CCGCCCATTGACGTCAATAATGACGTATGTTCCCATAGTAACGCCAATAGGGACTTTCCATTGACGTCAA
TGGGTGGAGTATTTACGGTAAACTGCCCACTTGGCAGTACATCAAGTGTATCATATGCCAAGTACGCCCC
CTATTGACGTCAATGACGGTAAATGGCCCGCCTGGCATTATGCCCAGTACATGACCTTATGGGACTTTCC
TACTTGGCAGTACATCTACGTATTAGTCATCGCTATTACCATGGTCGAGGTGAGCCCCACGTTCTGCTTC
ACTCTCCCCATCTCCCCCCCCCTCCCCACCCCCAATTTTGTATTTATTTATTTTTTAATTATTTTGTGCA
GCGATGGGGGCGGGGGGGGGGGGGGCGCGCGCCAGGCGGGGCGGGGCGGGGCGAGGGGCGGGGCGGGGCG
AGGCGGAGAGGTGCGGCGGCAGCCAATCAGAGCGGCGCGCTCCGAAAGTTTCCTTTTATGGCGAGGCGGC
GGCGGCGGCGGCCCTATAAAAAGCGAAGCGCGCGGCGGGCGGGAGTCGCTGCGCGCTGCCTTCGCCCCGT
GCCCCGCTCCGCCGCCGCCTCGCGCCGCCCGCCCCGGCTCTGACTGACCGCGTTACTCCCACAGGTGAGC
GGGCGGGACGGCCCTTCTCCTCCGGGCTGTAATTAGCGCTTGGTTTAATGACGGCTTGTTTCTTTTCTGT
GGCTGCGTGAAAGCCTTGAGGGGCTCCGGGAGCGCCGGCAGGAAGGAAATGGGCGGGGAGGGCCTTCGTG
CGTCGCCGCGCCGCCGTCCCCTTCTCCCTCTCCAGCCTCGGGGCTGTCCGCGGGGGGACGGCTGCCTTCG
GGGGGGACGGGGCAGGGCGGGGTTCGGCTTCTGGCGTGTGACCGGCGGCTCTAGAGCCTCTGCTAACCAT
GTTCATGCCTTCTTCTTTTTCCTACAGCTCCTGGGCAACGTGCTGGTTATTGTGCTGTCTCATCATTTTG
GCAAAGAATTGCGGCCCAACGGTACCGCCACCATGGGAAGCCCAAAGAAGAAGCGTAAGGTAGGATCCGC
CACCATGGTGAGCAAGGGCGAGGAGGTCATCAAAGAGTTCATGCGCTTCAAGGTGCGCATGGAGGGCTCC
ATGAACGGCCACGAGTTCGAGATCGAGGGCGAGGGCGAGGGCCGCCCCTACGAGGGCACCCAGACCGCCA
AGCTGAAGGTGACCAAGGGCGGCCCCCTGCCCTTCGCCTGGGACATCCTGTCCCCCCAGTTCATGTACGG
CTCCAAGGCGTACGTGAAGCACCCCGCCGACATCCCCGATTACAAGAAGCTGTCCTTCCCCGAGGGCTTC
AAGTGGGAGCGCGTGATGAACTTCGAGGACGGCGGTCTGGTGACCGTGACCCAGGACTCCTCCCTGCAGG
ACGGCACGCTGATCTACAAGGTTAAGATGCGCGGCACCAACTTCCCCCCCGACGGCCCCGTAATGCAGAA
GAAGACCATGGGCTGGGAGGCCTCCACCGAGCGCCTGTACCCCCGCGACGGCGTGCTGAAGGGCGAGATC
CACCAGGCCCTGAAGCTGAAGGACGGCGGCCACTACCTGGTGGAGTTCAAGACCATCTACATGGCCAAGA
AGCCCGTGCAACTGCCCGGCTACTACTACGTGGACACCAAGCTGGACATCACCTCCCACAACGAGGACTA
CACCATCGTGGAACAGTACGAGCGCTCCGAGGGCCGCCACCACCTGTTCCTGGGGCATGGCACCGGCAGC
ACCGGCAGCGGCAGCTCCGGCACCGCCTCCTCCGAGGACAACAACATGGCCGTCATCAAAGAGTTCATGC
GCTTCAAGGTGCGCATGGAGGGCTCCATGAACGGCCACGAGTTCGAGATCGAGGGCGAGGGCCGCCCCTA
CGAGGGCACCCAGACCGCCAAGCTGAAGGTGACCAAGGGCGGCCCCCTGCCCTTCGCCTGGGACATCCTG
TCCCCCCAGTTCATGTACGGCTCCAAGGCGTACGTGAAGCACCCCGCCGACATCCCCGATTACAAGAAGC
TGTCCTTCCCCGAGGGCTTCAAGTGGGAGCGCGTGATGAACTTCGAGGACGGCGGTCTGGTGACCGTGAC
CCAGGACTCCTCCCTGCAGGACGGCACGCTGATCTACAAGGTTAAGATGCGCGGCACCAACTTCCCCCCC
GACGGCCCCGTAATGCAGAAGAAGACCATGGGCTGGGAGGCCTCCACCGAGCGCCTGTACCCCCGCGACG
GCGTGCTGAAGGGCGAGATCCACCAGGCCCTGAAGCTGAAGGACGGCGGCCACTACCTGGTGGAGTTCAA
GACCATCTACATGGCCAAGAAGCCCGTGCAACTGCCCGGCTACTACTACGTGGACACCAAGCTGGACATC
ACCTCCCACAACGAGGACTACACCATCGTGGAACAGTACGAGCGCTCCGAGGGCCGCCACCACCTGTTCC
TGTACGGCATGGACGAGCTGTACAAGGGAAGCCCCAAGAAAAAGCGGAAGGTGTGAGAATTCGATATCAA
GCTTATCGATAATCAACCTCTGGATTACAAAATTTGTGAAAGATTGACTGGTATTCTTAACTATGTTGCT
CCTTTTACGCTATGTGGATACGCTGCTTTAATGCCTTTGTATCATGCTATTGCTTCCCGTATGGCTTTCA
TTTTCTCCTCCTTGTATAAATCCTGGTTGCTGTCTCTTTATGAGGAGTTGTGGCCCGTTGTCAGGCAACG
TGGCGTGGTGTGCACTGTGTTTGCTGACGCAACCCCCACTGGTTGGGGCATTGCCACCACCTGTCAGCTC
CTTTCCGGGACTTTCGCTTTCCCCCTCCCTATTGCCACGGCGGAACTCATCGCCGCCTGCCTTGCCCGCT
GCTGGACAGGGGCTCGGCTGTTGGGCACTGACAATTCCGTGGTGTTGTCGGGGAAATCATCGTCCTTTCC
TTGGCTGCTCGCCTATGTTGCCACCTGGATTCTGCGCGGGACGTCCTTCTGCTACGTCCCTTCGGCCCTC
AATCCAGCGGACCTTCCTTCCCGCGGCCTGCTGCCGGCTCTGCGGCCTCTTCCGCGTCTTCGCCTTCGCC
CTCAGACGAGTCGGATCTCCCTTTGGGCCGCCTCCCCGCATCGATACCGAGCGCTGCTCGAGAGATCTAC
GGGTGGCATCCCTGTGACCCCTCCCCAGTGCCTCTCCTGGCCCTGGAAGTTGCCACTCCAGTGCCCACCA
GCCTTGTCCTAATAAAATTAAGTTGCATCATTTTGTCTGACTAGGTGTCCTTCTATAATATTATGGGGTG
GAGGGGGGTGGTATGGAGCAAGGGGCAAGTTGGGAAGACAACCTGTAGGGCCTGCGGGGTCTATTGGGAA
CCAAGCTGGAGTGCAGTGGCACAATCTTGGCTCACTGCAATCTCCGCCTCCTGGGTTCAAGCGATTCTCC
TGCCTCAGCCTCCCGAGTTGTTGGGATTCCAGGCATGCATGACCAGGCTCAGCTAATTTTTGTTTTTTTG
GTAGAGACGGGGTTTCACCATATTGGCCAGGCTGGTCTCCAACTCCTAATCTCAGGTGATCTACCCACCT
TGGCCTCCCAAATTGCTGGGATTACAGGCGTGAACCACTGCTCCCTTCCCTGTCCTTCTGATTTTGTAGG
TAACCACGTGCGGACCGAGCGGCCGCAGGAACCCCTAGTGATGGAGTTGGCCACTCCCTCTCTGCGCGCT
CGCTCGCTCACTGAGGCCGGGCGACCAAAGGTCGCCCGACGCCCGGGCTTTGCCCGGGCGGCCTCAGTGA
GCGAGCGAGCGCGCAGCTGCCTGCAGGGGCGCCTGATGCGGTATTTTCTCCTTACGCATCTGTGCGGTAT
TTCACACCGCATA
[95 nt withheld, positions 4774-4868]
T
[46 nt withheld, positions 4870-4915]
C
[141 nt withheld, positions 4917-5057]
CCTTTGACGTTGGAGTCCACGTTCTTT
[37 nt withheld, positions 5085-5121]
ACTCTATCTCGGGCTATTCTTTTGATTTATAAGGGATTTTGCCGATTTCGGTCTATTGGTTAAAAAATGA
GCTGATTTAACAAAAATTTAACGCGAATTTTAACAAAATATTAACGTTTACAATTTTATGGTGCACTCTC
AGTACAATCTGCTCTGATGCCGCATAGTTAAGCCAGCCCCGACACCCGCCAACACCCGCTGACGCGCCCT
GACGGGCTTGTCTGCTCCCGGCATCCGCTTACAGACAAGCTGTGACCGTCTCCGGGAGCTGCATGTGTCA
GAGGTTTTCACCGTCATCACCGAAACGCGCGAGACGAAAGGGCCTCGTGATACGCCTATTTTTATAGGTT
AATGTCATGATAATAATGGTTTCTTAGACGTCAGGTGGCACTTTTCGGGGAAATGTGCGCGGAACCCCTA
TTTGTTTATTTTTCTAAATACATTCAAATATGTATCCGCTCATGAGACAATAACCCTGATAAATGCTTCA
ATAATATTGAAAAAGGAAGAGTATGAGTATTCAACATTTCCGTGTCGCCCTTATTCCCTTTTTTGCGGCA
TTTTGCCTTCCTGTTTTTGCTCACCCAGAAACGCTGGTGAAAGTAAAAGATGCTGAAGATCAGTTGGGTG
CACGAGTGGGTTACATCGAACTGGATCTCAACAGCGGTAAGATCCTTGAGAGTTTTCGCCCCGAAGAACG
TTTTCCAATGATGAGCACTTTTAAAGTTCTGCTATGTGGCGCGGTATTATCCCGTATTGACGCCGGGCAA
GAGCAACTCGGTCGCCGCATACACTATTCTCAGAATGACTTGGTTGAGTACTCACCAGTCACAGAAAAGC
ATCTTACGGATGGCATGACAGTAAGAGAATTATGCAGTGCTGCCATAACCATGAGTGATAACACTGCGGC
CAACTTACTTCTGACAACGATCGGAGGACCGAAGGAGCTAACCGCTTTTTTGCACAACATGGGGGATCAT
GTAACTCGCCTTGATCGTTGGGAACCGGAGCTGAATGAAGCCATACCAAACGACGAGCGTGACACCACGA
TGCCTGTAGCAATGGCAACAACGTTGCGCAAACTATTAACTGGCGAACTACTTACTCTAGCTTCCCGGCA
ACAATTAATAGACTGGATGGAGGCGGATAAAGTTGCAGGACCACTTCTGCGCTCGGCCCTTCCGGCTGGC
TGGTTTATTGCTGATAAATCTGGAGCCGGTGAGCGTGGGTCTCGCGGTATCATTGCAGCACTGGGGCCAG
ATGGTAAGCCCTCCCGTATCGTAGTTATCTACACGACGGGGAGTCAGGCAACTATGGATGAACGAAATAG
ACAGATCGCTGAGATAGGTGCCTCACTGATTAAGCATTGGTAACTGTCAGACCAAGTTTACTCATATATA
CTTTAGATTGATTTAAAACTTCATTTTTAATTTAAAAGGATCTAGGTGAAGATCCTTTTTGATAATCTCA
TGACCAAAATCCCTTAACGTGAGTTTTCGTTCCACTGAGCGTCAGACCCCGTAGAAAAGATCAAAGGATC
TTC
