Features (pLannotate 1.2.2; 18 found; start..end, strand, type, name):
      1..589     +  rep_origin     ori: high-copy-number ColE1/pMB1/pBR322/pUC origin of replication
    662..689     +  repeat_region  AAV2 ITR (fragment): inverted terminal repeat of adeno-associated virus serotype 2 inverted
    718..745     +  repeat_region  AAV2 ITR (fragment): inverted terminal repeat of adeno-associated virus serotype 2 inverted
    860..1163    +  enhancer       CMV enhancer: human cytomegalovirus immediate early enhancer
   1165..1448    +  promoter       chicken β-actin promoter: No description available
   1449..1584    +  intron         hybrid intron (fragment): hybrid between chicken β-actin (CBA) and minute virus of mice (MMV) introns (Gray et al., 2011)
   1649..1854    +  intron         chimeric intron (fragment): chimera between introns from chicken β-actin and rabbit β-globin
   1972..3393    +  CDS            tdTomato: tandem dimeric (pseudo-monomeric) derivative of DsRed (Shaner et al., 2004) mammalian codon-optimized
   3424..3448    +  misc_feature   MCS (fragment): pBluescript multiple cloning site
   3448..4036    +  misc_feature   WPRE: woodchuck hepatitis virus posttranscriptional regulatory element
   4068..4544    +  polyA_signal   hGH poly(A) signal: human growth hormone polyadenylation signal
   4584..4724    +  repeat_region  AAV2 ITR: inverted terminal repeat of adeno-associated virus serotype 2 inverted
   4729..4780    -  misc_feature   bom (fragment): basis of mobility region from pBR322
   4799..5254    +  rep_origin     f1 ori (sequence partly withheld): f1 bacteriophage origin of replication; arrow indicates direction of (+) strand synthesis
   5255..5304    -  misc_feature   bom (fragment): basis of mobility region from pBR322
   5406..5441    -  CDS            rop (fragment): Rop protein, which maintains plasmids at low copy number; rop
   5536..5640    +  promoter       AmpR promoter: bla
   5641..6501    +  CDS            AmpR: β-lactamase; bla; confers resistance to ampicillin, carbenicillin, and related antibiotics
>Addgene plasmid #192552 | pAAV-CAG-2xNLS-tdTomato-WPRE-hGHpolyA | addgene full sequence | sequence record 403193 | Addgene NGS Result
TTGAGATCCTTTTTTTCTGCGCGTAATCTGCTGCTTGCAAACAAAAAAACCACCGCTACCAGCGGTGGTT
TGTTTGCCGGATCAAGAGCTACCAACTCTTTTTCCGAAGGTAACTGGCTTCAGCAGAGCGCAGATACCAA
ATACTGTTCTTCTAGTGTAGCCGTAGTTAGGCCACCACTTCAAGAACTCTGTAGCACCGCCTACATACCT
CGCTCTGCTAATCCTGTTACCAGTGGCTGCTGCCAGTGGCGATAAGTCGTGTCTTACCGGGTTGGACTCA
AGACGATAGTTACCGGATAAGGCGCAGCGGTCGGGCTGAACGGGGGGTTCGTGCACACAGCCCAGCTTGG
AGCGAACGACCTACACCGAACTGAGATACCTACAGCGTGAGCTATGAGAAAGCGCCACGCTTCCCGAAGG
GAGAAAGGCGGACAGGTATCCGGTAAGCGGCAGGGTCGGAACAGGAGAGCGCACGAGGGAGCTTCCAGGG
GGAAACGCCTGGTATCTTTATAGTCCTGTCGGGTTTCGCCACCTCTGACTTGAGCGTCGATTTTTGTGAT
GCTCGTCAGGGGGGCGGAGCCTATGGAAAAACGCCAGCAACGCGGCCTTTTTACGGTTCCTGGCCTTTTG
CTGGCCTTTTGCTCACATGTCCTGCAGGCAGCTGCGCGCTCGCTCGCTCACTGAGGCCGCCCGGGCGTCG
GGCGACCTTTGGTCGCCCGGCCTCAGTGAGCGAGCGAGCGCGCAGAGAGGGAGTGGCCAACTCCATCACT
AGGGGTTCCTGCGGCCGCACGCGTAACACTAGTTATTAATAGTAATCAATTACGGGGTCATTAGTTCATA
GCCCATATATGGAGTTCCGCGTTACATAACTTACGGTAAATGGCCCGCCTGGCTGACCGCCCAACGACCC
CCGCCCATTGACGTCAATAATGACGTATGTTCCCATAGTAACGCCAATAGGGACTTTCCATTGACGTCAA
TGGGTGGAGTATTTACGGTAAACTGCCCACTTGGCAGTACATCAAGTGTATCATATGCCAAGTACGCCCC
CTATTGACGTCAATGACGGTAAATGGCCCGCCTGGCATTATGCCCAGTACATGACCTTATGGGACTTTCC
TACTTGGCAGTACATCTACGTATTAGTCATCGCTATTACCATGGTCGAGGTGAGCCCCACGTTCTGCTTC
ACTCTCCCCATCTCCCCCCCCTCCCCACCCCCAATTTTGTATTTATTTATTTTTTAATTATTTTGTGCAG
CGATGGGGGCGGGGGGGGGGGGGGGGGGGGGGCGCGCGCCAGGCGGGGCGGGGCGGGGCGAGGGGCGGGG
CGGGGCGAGGCGGAGAGGTGCGGCGGCAGCCAATCAGAGCGGCGCGCTCCGAAAGTTTCCTTTTATGGCG
AGGCGGCGGCGGCGGCGGCCCTATAAAAAGCGAAGCGCGCGGCGGGCGGGAGTCGCTGCGCGCTGCCTTC
GCCCCGTGCCCCGCTCCGCCGCCGCCTCGCGCCGCCCGCCCCGGCTCTGACTGACCGCGTTACTCCCACA
GGTGAGCGGGCGGGACGGCCCTTCTCCTCCGGGCTGTAATTAGCGCTTGGTTTAATGACGGCTTGTTTCT
TTTCTGTGGCTGCGTGAAAGCCTTGAGGGGCTCCGGGAGCGCCGGCAGGAAGGAAATGGGCGGGGAGGGC
CTTCGTGCGTCGCCGCGCCGCCGTCCCCTTCTCCCTCTCCAGCCTCGGGGCTGTCCGCGGGGGGACGGCT
GCCTTCGGGGGGGACGGGGCAGGGCGGGGTTCGGCTTCTGGCGTGTGACCGGCGGCTCTAGAGCCTCTGC
TAACCATGTTCATGCCTTCTTCTTTTTCCTACAGCTCCTGGGCAACGTGCTGGTTATTGTGCTGTCTCAT
CATTTTGGCAAAGAATTGCGGCCCAACGGTACCGCCACCATGGGAAGCCCAAAGAAGAAGCGTAAGGTAG
GATCCGCCACCATGGTGAGCAAGGGCGAGGAGGTCATCAAAGAGTTCATGCGCTTCAAGGTGCGCATGGA
GGGCTCCATGAACGGCCACGAGTTCGAGATCGAGGGCGAGGGCGAGGGCCGCCCCTACGAGGGCACCCAG
ACCGCCAAGCTGAAGGTGACCAAGGGCGGCCCCCTGCCCTTCGCCTGGGACATCCTGTCCCCCCAGTTCA
TGTACGGCTCCAAGGCGTACGTGAAGCACCCCGCCGACATCCCCGATTACAAGAAGCTGTCCTTCCCCGA
GGGCTTCAAGTGGGAGCGCGTGATGAACTTCGAGGACGGCGGTCTGGTGACCGTGACCCAGGACTCCTCC
CTGCAGGACGGCACGCTGATCTACAAGGTTAAGATGCGCGGCACCAACTTCCCCCCCGACGGCCCCGTAA
TGCAGAAGAAGACCATGGGCTGGGAGGCCTCCACCGAGCGCCTGTACCCCCGCGACGGCGTGCTGAAGGG
CGAGATCCACCAGGCCCTGAAGCTGAAGGACGGCGGCCACTACCTGGTGGAGTTCAAGACCATCTACATG
GCCAAGAAGCCCGTGCAACTGCCCGGCTACTACTACGTGGACACCAAGCTGGACATCACCTCCCACAACG
AGGACTACACCATCGTGGAACAGTACGAGCGCTCCGAGGGCCGCCACCACCTGTTCCTGGGGCATGGCAC
CGGCAGCACCGGCAGCGGCAGCTCCGGCACCGCCTCCTCCGAGGACAACAACATGGCCGTCATCAAAGAG
TTCATGCGCTTCAAGGTGCGCATGGAGGGCTCCATGAACGGCCACGAGTTCGAGATCGAGGGCGAGGGCC
GCCCCTACGAGGGCACCCAGACCGCCAAGCTGAAGGTGACCAAGGGCGGCCCCCTGCCCTTCGCCTGGGA
CATCCTGTCCCCCCAGTTCATGTACGGCTCCAAGGCGTACGTGAAGCACCCCGCCGACATCCCCGATTAC
AAGAAGCTGTCCTTCCCCGAGGGCTTCAAGTGGGAGCGCGTGATGAACTTCGAGGACGGCGGTCTGGTGA
CCGTGACCCAGGACTCCTCCCTGCAGGACGGCACGCTGATCTACAAGGTTAAGATGCGCGGCACCAACTT
CCCCCCCGACGGCCCCGTAATGCAGAAGAAGACCATGGGCTGGGAGGCCTCCACCGAGCGCCTGTACCCC
CGCGACGGCGTGCTGAAGGGCGAGATCCACCAGGCCCTGAAGCTGAAGGACGGCGGCCACTACCTGGTGG
AGTTCAAGACCATCTACATGGCCAAGAAGCCCGTGCAACTGCCCGGCTACTACTACGTGGACACCAAGCT
GGACATCACCTCCCACAACGAGGACTACACCATCGTGGAACAGTACGAGCGCTCCGAGGGCCGCCACCAC
CTGTTCCTGTACGGCATGGACGAGCTGTACAAGGGAAGCCCCAAGAAAAAGCGGAAGGTGTGAGAATTCG
ATATCAAGCTTATCGATAATCAACCTCTGGATTACAAAATTTGTGAAAGATTGACTGGTATTCTTAACTA
TGTTGCTCCTTTTACGCTATGTGGATACGCTGCTTTAATGCCTTTGTATCATGCTATTGCTTCCCGTATG
GCTTTCATTTTCTCCTCCTTGTATAAATCCTGGTTGCTGTCTCTTTATGAGGAGTTGTGGCCCGTTGTCA
GGCAACGTGGCGTGGTGTGCACTGTGTTTGCTGACGCAACCCCCACTGGTTGGGGCATTGCCACCACCTG
TCAGCTCCTTTCCGGGACTTTCGCTTTCCCCCTCCCTATTGCCACGGCGGAACTCATCGCCGCCTGCCTT
GCCCGCTGCTGGACAGGGGCTCGGCTGTTGGGCACTGACAATTCCGTGGTGTTGTCGGGGAAATCATCGT
CCTTTCCTTGGCTGCTCGCCTATGTTGCCACCTGGATTCTGCGCGGGACGTCCTTCTGCTACGTCCCTTC
GGCCCTCAATCCAGCGGACCTTCCTTCCCGCGGCCTGCTGCCGGCTCTGCGGCCTCTTCCGCGTCTTCGC
CTTCGCCCTCAGACGAGTCGGATCTCCCTTTGGGCCGCCTCCCCGCATCGATACCGAGCGCTGCTCGAGA
GATCTACGGGTGGCATCCCTGTGACCCCTCCCCAGTGCCTCTCCTGGCCCTGGAAGTTGCCACTCCAGTG
CCCACCAGCCTTGTCCTAATAAAATTAAGTTGCATCATTTTGTCTGACTAGGTGTCCTTCTATAATATTA
TGGGGTGGAGGGGGGTGGTATGGAGCAAGGGGCAAGTTGGGAAGACAACCTGTAGGGCCTGCGGGGTCTA
TTGGGAACCAAGCTGGAGTGCAGTGGCACAATCTTGGCTCACTGCAATCTCCGCCTCCTGGGTTCAAGCG
ATTCTCCTGCCTCAGCCTCCCGAGTTGTTGGGATTCCAGGCATGCATGACCAGGCTCAGCTAATTTTTGT
TTTTTTGGTAGAGACGGGGTTTCACCATATTGGCCAGGCTGGTCTCCAACTCCTAATCTCAGGTGATCTA
CCCACCTTGGCCTCCCAAATTGCTGGGATTACAGGCGTGAACCACTGCTCCCTTCCCTGTCCTTCTGATT
TTGTAGGTAACCACGTGCGGACCGAGCGGCCGCAGGAACCCCTAGTGATGGAGTTGGCCACTCCCTCTCT
GCGCGCTCGCTCGCTCACTGAGGCCGGGCGACCAAAGGTCGCCCGACGCCCGGGCTTTGCCCGGGCGGCC
TCAGTGAGCGAGCGAGCGCGCAGCTGCCTGCAGGGGCGCCTGATGCGGTATTTTCTCCTTACGCATCTGT
GCGGTATTTCACACCGCATA
[95 nt withheld, positions 4781-4875]
T
[46 nt withheld, positions 4877-4922]
C
[141 nt withheld, positions 4924-5064]
CCTTTGACGTTGGAGTCCACGTTCTTT
[37 nt withheld, positions 5092-5128]
ACTCTATCTCGGGCTATTCTTTTGATTTATAAGGGATTTTGCCGATTTCGGTCTATTGGTTAAAAAATGA
GCTGATTTAACAAAAATTTAACGCGAATTTTAACAAAATATTAACGTTTACAATTTTATGGTGCACTCTC
AGTACAATCTGCTCTGATGCCGCATAGTTAAGCCAGCCCCGACACCCGCCAACACCCGCTGACGCGCCCT
GACGGGCTTGTCTGCTCCCGGCATCCGCTTACAGACAAGCTGTGACCGTCTCCGGGAGCTGCATGTGTCA
GAGGTTTTCACCGTCATCACCGAAACGCGCGAGACGAAAGGGCCTCGTGATACGCCTATTTTTATAGGTT
AATGTCATGATAATAATGGTTTCTTAGACGTCAGGTGGCACTTTTCGGGGAAATGTGCGCGGAACCCCTA
TTTGTTTATTTTTCTAAATACATTCAAATATGTATCCGCTCATGAGACAATAACCCTGATAAATGCTTCA
ATAATATTGAAAAAGGAAGAGTATGAGTATTCAACATTTCCGTGTCGCCCTTATTCCCTTTTTTGCGGCA
TTTTGCCTTCCTGTTTTTGCTCACCCAGAAACGCTGGTGAAAGTAAAAGATGCTGAAGATCAGTTGGGTG
CACGAGTGGGTTACATCGAACTGGATCTCAACAGCGGTAAGATCCTTGAGAGTTTTCGCCCCGAAGAACG
TTTTCCAATGATGAGCACTTTTAAAGTTCTGCTATGTGGCGCGGTATTATCCCGTATTGACGCCGGGCAA
GAGCAACTCGGTCGCCGCATACACTATTCTCAGAATGACTTGGTTGAGTACTCACCAGTCACAGAAAAGC
ATCTTACGGATGGCATGACAGTAAGAGAATTATGCAGTGCTGCCATAACCATGAGTGATAACACTGCGGC
CAACTTACTTCTGACAACGATCGGAGGACCGAAGGAGCTAACCGCTTTTTTGCACAACATGGGGGATCAT
GTAACTCGCCTTGATCGTTGGGAACCGGAGCTGAATGAAGCCATACCAAACGACGAGCGTGACACCACGA
TGCCTGTAGCAATGGCAACAACGTTGCGCAAACTATTAACTGGCGAACTACTTACTCTAGCTTCCCGGCA
ACAATTAATAGACTGGATGGAGGCGGATAAAGTTGCAGGACCACTTCTGCGCTCGGCCCTTCCGGCTGGC
TGGTTTATTGCTGATAAATCTGGAGCCGGTGAGCGTGGGTCTCGCGGTATCATTGCAGCACTGGGGCCAG
ATGGTAAGCCCTCCCGTATCGTAGTTATCTACACGACGGGGAGTCAGGCAACTATGGATGAACGAAATAG
ACAGATCGCTGAGATAGGTGCCTCACTGATTAAGCATTGGTAACTGTCAGACCAAGTTTACTCATATATA
CTTTAGATTGATTTAAAACTTCATTTTTAATTTAAAAGGATCTAGGTGAAGATCCTTTTTGATAATCTCA
TGACCAAAATCCCTTAACGTGAGTTTTCGTTCCACTGAGCGTCAGACCCCGTAGAAAAGATCAAAGGATC
TTC
